Addgene plasmid #134553: YFP-Sp100B-C3
Purpose: Expresses YFP-Sp100B fuson protein
Depositing lab: Susan Janicki. Depositing organization: Wistar Institute. Publication: Sp100A promotes chromatin decondensation at a CMV-promoter regulated transcription site. Newhart A, Negorev DG, Rafalska-Metcalf IU, Yang T, Maul GG, Janicki SM. Mol Biol Cell. 2013 Mar 13. 10.1091/mbc.E12-09-0669 PubMed 23485562.
Backbone
  Vector backbone: pEYFP-C3
  Backbone manufacturer: Clontech
  Backbone size w/o insert (bp): 4700
  Vector type: Mammalian Expression
  Selectable markers: Neomycin (select with G418)
Growth in bacteria
  Bacterial resistance: Kanamycin, 50 μg/mL
  Growth temperature: 37°C
  Growth strain: DH5alpha
  Copy number: High Copy
Gene/Insert
  Gene/Insert name: Sp100B
  Species: H. sapiens (human)
  Promoter: CMV
  Tag / fusion protein: YFP (N terminal on backbone)
  Cloning method: Restriction Enzyme; 5′ cloning site HindII (not destroyed); 3′ cloning site KpnI (not destroyed)
  Sequencing primers: 5′ EGFP-C; 3′ SV40pA-R
Resource information
  A portion of this plasmid was derived from a plasmid made by: Gerd Maul
Terms and licenses: Academic/Nonprofit Terms; Industry Terms: Not Available to Industry
How to cite: YFP-Sp100B-C3 was a gift from Susan Janicki (Addgene plasmid # 134553 ; http://n2t.net/addgene:134553 ; RRID:Addgene_134553)
