[The description below was written by a language model from this plasmid's Addgene catalogue record and pLannotate feature annotations shown in this document.]
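Description:
YFP-Sp100B-C3 is a mammalian expression plasmid built on the Clontech pEYFP-C3 backbone that produces human Sp100B fused at its N terminus to yellow fluorescent protein. The sequenced record is about 6.8 kb. Transcription is driven by the human cytomegalovirus immediate-early enhancer and promoter, which reads into the YFP coding sequence, continues through remnants of the multiple cloning site into the roughly 2 kb SP100 open reading frame, and terminates at an SV40 polyadenylation signal. The insert was placed by restriction cloning, with the flanking sites recorded as preserved. The automated annotation matches the fluorescent protein to a monomeric A206K form of EYFP as a fragment, but the catalogue simply lists YFP, so the exact variant should be checked against the sequence.

In bacteria the plasmid is maintained at high copy number through a pUC-type ColE1 origin and selected with kanamycin. The same Tn5 aminoglycoside phosphotransferase gene (NeoR/KanR) serves both hosts: a bacterial bla-type promoter and the SV40 enhancer/early promoter lie upstream of it, and an HSV thymidine kinase polyadenylation signal follows it, allowing G418 selection of stably transfected mammalian cells. An f1 origin is also present for single-stranded DNA production. Short hits to ble, a bGH polyadenylation signal and SV40 large T antigen are annotated only as fragments and probably reflect backbone sequence remnants rather than functional elements.

SP100 is a major constituent of PML nuclear bodies, and the fluorescent fusion allows the Sp100B isoform to be visualised in cells. The associated work concerns Sp100 isoforms and chromatin behaviour at a CMV promoter-regulated transcription site.
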