Features (pLannotate 1.2.2; 16 found; start..end, strand, type, name):
    226..330     -  promoter       AmpR promoter: bla
    357..785     +  rep_origin     f1 ori (sequence partly withheld): f1 bacteriophage origin of replication; arrow indicates direction of (+) strand synthesis
    819..940     -  polyA_signal   SV40 poly(A) signal: SV40 polyadenylation signal
    963..1047    -  CDS            large T antigen (fragment): large T antigen from SV40 (simian virus 40)
   1059..1084    -  misc_feature   MCS (fragment): multiple cloning site
   1100..3151    -  CDS            SP100 (fragment): SP100_HUMAN - Experimental evidence at protein level: Swiss-Prot protein existence level 1. Together with PML, this tumor suppressor is a major constituent of the PML bodies, a subnuclear organelle involved in a large number of physiological processes including cell growth, differentiation and apoptosis. Functions as a transcriptional coactivator of ETS1 and ETS2 according to PubMed:11909962. Under certain conditions, it may also act as a corepressor of ETS1 preventing its binding to DNA according to PubMed:15247905. Through the regulation of ETS1 it may play a role in angiogenesis, controllin
   3152..3174    -  misc_feature   MCS (fragment): multiple cloning site
   3174..3892    -  CDS            mEYFP (fragment): enhanced YFP with monomerizing A206K mutation (Zacharias et al., 2002) mammalian codon-optimized
   3937..4140    -  promoter       CMV promoter: human cytomegalovirus (CMV) immediate early promoter
   4141..4444    -  enhancer       CMV enhancer: human cytomegalovirus immediate early enhancer
   4619..5207    -  rep_origin     ori: high-copy-number ColE1/pMB1/pBR322/pUC origin of replication
   5429..5445    +  polyA_signal   bGH poly(A) signal (fragment): bovine growth hormone polyadenylation signal
   5536..5583    -  polyA_signal   HSV TK poly(A) signal: herpes simplex virus thymidine kinase polyadenylation signal (Cole and Stacy, 1985)
   5642..5794    -  CDS            ble (fragment): BLE_KLEPN - Experimental evidence at protein level: Swiss-Prot protein existence level 1. Binding protein with a strong affinity to the bleomycin family of antibiotics. Binds to CL990; an antimitotic-antibiotic compound. From Klebsiella pneumoniae.
   5815..6609    -  CDS            NeoR/KanR: aminoglycoside phosphotransferase from Tn5; aph(3')-II (or nptII); confers resistance to neomycin, kanamycin, and G418 (Geneticin®)
   6644..224     -  promoter       SV40 promoter (across the origin): SV40 enhancer and early promoter
>Addgene plasmid #134553 | YFP-Sp100B-C3 | addgene full sequence | sequence record 263906 | Addgene NGS Result
GAGTTAGGGGCGGGATGGGCGGAGTTAGGGGCGGGACTATGGTTGCTGACTAATTGAGATGCATGCTTTG
CATACTTCTGCCTGCTGGGGAGCCTGGGGACTTTCCACACCTGGTTGCTGACTAATTGAGATGCATGCTT
TGCATACTTCTGCCTGCTGGGGAGCCTGGGGACTTTCCACACCCTAACTGACACACATTCCACAGCTGGT
TCTTTCCGCCTCAGGACTCTTCCTTTTTCAATATTATTGAAGCATTTATCAGGGTTATTGTCTCATGAGC
GGATACATATTTGAATGTATTTAGAAAAATAAACAAATAGGGGTTCCGCGCACATTTCCCCGAAAAGTGC
CACCTG
[124 nt withheld, positions 357-480]
C
[91 nt withheld, positions 482-572]
A
[49 nt withheld, positions 574-622]
CCTTTGACGTTGGAGTCCACGTTCTTT
[37 nt withheld, positions 650-686]
ACCCTATCTCGGTCTATTCTTTTGATTTATAAGGGATTTTGCCGATTTCGGCCTATTGGTTAAAAAATGA
GCTGATTTAACAAAAATTTAACGCGAATTTTAACAAAATATTAACGCTTACAATTTACGCGTTAAGATAC
ATTGATGAGTTTGGACAAACCACAACTAGAATGCAGTGAAAAAAATGCTTTATTTGTGAAATTTGTGATG
CTATTGCTTTATTTGTAACCATTATAAGCTGCAATAAACAAGTTAACAACAACAATTGCATTCATTTTAT
GTTTCAGGTTCAGGGGGAGGTGTGGGAGGTTTTTTAAAGCAAGTAAAACCTCTACAAATGTGGTATGGCT
GATTATGATCAGTTATCTAGATCCGGTGGATCCCGGGCCCGCGGTACCTCACTTGATCATCACCTTTTTT
CTTGTGCTTGGTGGTTCTGGCAGAAATTTGTTCTCCATCAGGACTTTCAGGGTATATCCACCGCAGCGTA
TACTTAGCTTCCAGTTCTTGGATGCTCCGCGGTCTCCTTCAATTTCAAATTCCCTGGGAGTGAACCACTT
TTTATCCTCACTCTGTATACACTTCTTTGAGGTTCCTTGTTTGAATCGCTCCTTATATAGAGTGCCCTTC
ACCTCACCACAGGTCACAGGAAGTTCAGATTGTTTAAAATTAATATTTTCATCTTTGGGAATTCTTGGAC
CTCTTTTTCTTCTTCTTTTCAAAGGTCTAGTGTTGGCTTTTCTTCCTCTTTGTTGCCATCTTTTCTTTTG
GACTTTGTTATTCAGAGTTAAATGTTTTCTAGGTCTGTCTTTCTTTCTCCCTCTTTGGAGACCATTTACT
TTAGATCTATGCCTTCTCTTTTTTCTTCTTTTCCCACTGTGTTTTTCCAAAGTAGAATTGTTTTCAACAT
CCATGGTATCCATCATGTCAGATGCTTGACTACTTTCAGTCCTTGCTTCTTGGCTTCTTGGCACACCTTT
TGGAAAACACATGACACAGGAGCACTTCTTATTTTCAGGTTCTTGTGGCTGTGATCCTGACCCTCTTCTT
AGGGATGAGCTGCAGGTTTCCTGAAGCTCTTCTCCATTACTCAGGTCTGAAAAGTCACTACTGCTGAAAC
GTCTCTTCCTGCTGGGTATTCTCCAAGTAGATGTACTTCTAGAAGTCATAGGAGCCTTCTCACCATGCTT
GCTTCTCAGTGCCCCGCTTGAGGCTTCTGCGGGCGCCTCCTCCTCACTGGATTCTGAAAAGTCGTGGTCT
TGTCCTATCACTCTTTTCTTAAAACTTTCTCTGAATGTAGATAATTTTCTGAAATCCATGGGCTCTGGTA
CAATCTGGGGTCGTGAGCAAGTGGCTTCTTGGCCCTCCTTTTCATCATTTGATTCTAAAGGGTTGTCATT
ATTGATCACAGGCTCACTTCTCGGTGCTGAGATGAAGACTTCTAAGGGCTCATCAACGTCAGTGGATCCT
TCAGAGTCCTCACTGCTGATGACTATTATGTCAGATGCCTGGTTATGATGAGTTCTTGCTTGGGCTTGGC
ACTCAACTTTTGAATTAGAAAATGGCTTTTCCTTTTTTATATCCACCAGTCGCACAGAACAGGAATTAAT
TTGGATTCCATGGTTGTGTAGCTCTGCCTCTGGGCTTTCTTCATCACAGGGCAACGGGCAGGGCATCTCC
CTTCCAGCATCCCCATTATTCACTTGGACAGCAATTTGTTCGCAGGACTCTGTTGGCTCAGCCTTTTGAG
CACATTGTTCATTTGTTTGTTGGCTTCCTAGCGAATCATCTTTGTCACTGGTTGTATCTTTTCTCTTTGC
ATTTATCTGTTCTGTTTCACAGGGGTGCTCTGAGAGTCCATTTTCAGGTGGGGTTGTACCAGCATGAGAT
GGGGAACCCGAAGGTGGCCAAGTCAGGCTTCGAAAAGAGTTTTCACCAGTTCCTTGTTCAAGACTTAGTT
GGAGGCCAGACCTCTCCTCCCTCTCTTCTTCTTCACTTTCTTGGAGAGGCAATTTGTCATGGATTACATT
TTCAAAGCCTTTATAAATGTGAATTAAATCGGGGTATTCCTGCATGTTGACATCGCTGAACAGTGCTTCC
AGAACTGGCAGGTTAAATGTCTTCTCCAGTTCACTAAGAACATTGTACACCACTCTCTGTACAGGGACCA
GGTTTCTACAAGAATCTTGAGAATCTTCAAACATTTTATTTGTGATGAGATCACGATCACGGAGGCCCTC
GAGGAATGGAAATGTCTTTTTTATTGCATTTGAAATCTCCACCTTATTTCTTTTGAAGTGCTTGAATACA
ATGTCATAGAGCAACCTGTCATCTACACCCTGGTCTTCCGTGAACATCCTTTGCAAATCGTGGCTGTGTG
CAGGAAGATGGTTCATCTCATTTGCTACTGGTGAAATACATTCATTCAGCCTCCTGGTGCTCAGGTCGCC
GCCTCCACCTGCCATAAGCTTGAGCTCGAGATCTGAGTACTTGTACAGCTCGTCCATGCCGTGAGTGATC
CCGGCGGCGGTCACGAACTCCAGCAGGACCATGTGATCGCGCTTCTCGTTGGGGTCTTTGCTCAGCTTGG
ACTGGTAGCTCAGGTAGTGGTTGTCGGGCAGCAGCACGGGGCCGTCGCCGATGGGGGTGTTCTGCTGGTA
GTGGTCGGCGAGCTGCACGCTGCCGTCCTCGATGTTGTGGCGGATCTTGAAGTTCACCTTGATGCCGTTC
TTCTGCTTGTCGGCCATGATATAGACGTTGTGGCTGTTGTAGTTGTACTCCAGCTTGTGCCCCAGGATGT
TGCCGTCCTCCTTGAAGTCGATGCCCTTCAGCTCGATGCGGTTCACCAGGGTGTCGCCCTCGAACTTCAC
CTCGGCGCGGGTCTTGTAGTTGCCGTCGTCCTTGAAGAAGATGGTGCGCTCCTGGACGTAGCCTTCGGGC
ATGGCGGACTTGAAGAAGTCGTGCTGCTTCATGTGGTCGGGGTAGCGGGCGAAGCACTTCAGGCCGTAGC
CGAAGGTGGTCACGAGGGTGGGCCAGGGCACGGGCAGCTTGCCGGTGGTGCAGATGAACTTCAGGGTCAG
CTTGCCGTAGGTGGCATCGCCCTCGCCCTCGCCGGACACGCTGAACTTGTGGCCGTTTACGTCGCCGTCC
AGCTCGACCAGGATGGGCACCACCCCGGTGAACAGCTCCTCGCCCTTGCTCACCATGGTGGCGACCGGTA
GCGCTAGCGGATCTGACGGTTCACTAAACCAGCTCTGCTTATATAGACCTCCCACCGTACACGCCTACCG
CCCATTTGCGTCAATGGGGCGGAGTTGTTACGACATTTTGGAAAGTCCCGTTGATTTTGGTGCCAAAACA
AACTCCCATTGACGTCAATGGGGTGGAGACTTGGAAATCCCCGTGAGTCAAACCGCTATCCACGCCCATT
GATGTACTGCCAAAACCGCATCACCATGGTAATAGCGATGACTAATACGTAGATGTACTGCCAAGTAGGA
AAGTCCCATAAGGTCATGTACTGGGCATAATGCCAGGCGGGCCATTTACCGTCATTGACGTCAATAGGGG
GCGTACTTGGCATATGATACACTTGATGTACTGCCAAGTGGGCAGTTTACCGTAAATACTCCACCCATTG
ACGTCAATGGAAAGTCCCTATTGGCGTTACTATGGGAACATACGTCATTATTGACGTCAATGGGCGGGGG
TCGTTGGGCGGTCAGCCAGGCGGGCCATTTACCGTAAGTTATGTAACGCGGAACTCCATATATGGGCTAT
GAACTAATGACCCCGTAATTGATTACTATTAATAACTAATGCATGGCGGTAATACGGTTATCCACAGAAT
CAGGGGATAACGCAGGAAAGAACATGTGAGCAAAAGGCCAGCAAAAGGCCAGGAACCGTAAAAAGGCCGC
GTTGCTGGCGTTTTTCCATAGGCTCCGCCCCCCTGACGAGCATCACAAAAATCGACGCTCAAGTCAGAGG
TGGCGAAACCCGACAGGACTATAAAGATACCAGGCGTTTCCCCCTGGAAGCTCCCTCGTGCGCTCTCCTG
TTCCGACCCTGCCGCTTACCGGATACCTGTCCGCCTTTCTCCCTTCGGGAAGCGTGGCGCTTTCTCATAG
CTCACGCTGTAGGTATCTCAGTTCGGTGTAGGTCGTTCGCTCCAAGCTGGGCTGTGTGCACGAACCCCCC
GTTCAGCCCGACCGCTGCGCCTTATCCGGTAACTATCGTCTTGAGTCCAACCCGGTAAGACACGACTTAT
CGCCACTGGCAGCAGCCACTGGTAACAGGATTAGCAGAGCGAGGTATGTAGGCGGTGCTACAGAGTTCTT
GAAGTGGTGGCCTAACTACGGCTACACTAGAAGAACAGTATTTGGTATCTGCGCTCTGCTGAAGCCAGTT
ACCTTCGGAAAAAGAGTTGGTAGCTCTTGATCCGGCAAACAAACCACCGCTGGTAGCGGTGGTTTTTTTG
TTTGCAAGCAGCAGATTACGCGCAGAAAAAAAGGATCTCAAGAAGATCCTTTGATCTTTTCTACGGGGTC
TGACGCTCAGTGGAACGAAAACTCACGTTAAGGGATTTTGGTCATGAGATTATCAAAAAGGATCTTCACC
TAGATCCTTTTAAATTAAAAATGAAGTTTTAAATCAATCTAAAGTATATATGAGTAACCTGAGGCTATGG
CAGGGCCTGCCGCCCCGACGTTGGCTGCGAGCCCTGGGCCTTCACCCGAACTTGGGGGGTGGGGTGGGGA
AAAGGAAGAAACGCGGGCGTATTGGCCCCAATGGGGTCTCGGTGGGGTATCGACAGAGTGCCAGCCCTGG
GACCGAACCCCGCGTTTATGAACAAACGACCCAACACCGTGCGTTTTATTCTGTCTTTTTATTGCCGTCA
TAGCGCGGGTTCCTTCCGGTATTGTCTCCTTCCGTGTTTCAGTTAGCCTCCCCCTAGGGTGGGCGAAGAA
CTCCAGCATGAGATCCCCGCGCTGGAGGATCATCCAGCCGGCGTCCCGGAAAACGATTCCGAAGCCCAAC
CTTTCATAGAAGGCGGCGGTGGAATCGAAATCTCGTGATGGCAGGTTGGGCGTCGCTTGGTCGGTCATTT
CGAACCCCAGAGTCCCGCTCAGAAGAACTCGTCAAGAAGGCGATAGAAGGCGATGCGCTGCGAATCGGGA
GCGGCGATACCGTAAAGCACGAGGAAGCGGTCAGCCCATTCGCCGCCAAGCTCTTCAGCAATATCACGGG
TAGCCAACGCTATGTCCTGATAGCGGTCCGCCACACCCAGCCGGCCACAGTCGATGAATCCAGAAAAGCG
GCCATTTTCCACCATGATATTCGGCAAGCAGGCATCGCCATGGGTCACGACGAGATCCTCGCCGTCGGGC
ATGCTCGCCTTGAGCCTGGCGAACAGTTCGGCTGGCGCGAGCCCCTGATGCTCTTCGTCCAGATCATCCT
GATCGACAAGACCGGCTTCCATCCGAGTACGTGCTCGCTCGATGCGATGTTTCGCTTGGTGGTCGAATGG
GCAGGTAGCCGGATCAAGCGTATGCAGCCGCCGCATTGCATCAGCCATGATGGATACTTTCTCGGCAGGA
GCAAGGTGAGATGACAGGAGATCCTGCCCCGGCACTTCGCCCAATAGCAGCCAGTCCCTTCCCGCTTCAG
TGACAACGTCGAGCACAGCTGCGCAAGGAACGCCCGTCGTGGCCAGCCACGATAGCCGCGCTGCCTCGTC
TTGCAGTTCATTCAGGGCACCGGACAGGTCGGTCTTGACAAAAAGAACCGGGCGCCCCTGCGCTGACAGC
CGGAACACGGCGGCATCAGAGCAGCCGATTGTCTGTTGTGCCCAGTCATAGCCGAATAGCCTCTCCACCC
AAGCGGCCGGAGAACCTGCGTGCAATCCATCTTGTTCAATCATGCGAAACGATCCTCATCCTGTCTCTTG
ATCGATCTTTGCAAAAGCCTAGGCCTCCAAAAAAGCCTCCTCACTACTTCTGGAATAGCTCAGAGGCCGA
GGCGGCCTCGGCCTCTGCATAAATAAAAAAAATTAGTCAGCCATGGGGCGGAGAATGGGCGGAACTGGGC
G
